>Addgene plasmid #15900 | pRK5myc RhoA L63 | addgene partial sequence | sequence record 22295 | SP6 5'-ATTTAGGTGACACTATAG-3'
GTGTCCACTCCCAGGTCCAACTGCACCTCGGTTCTATCGATTGAATTGGCCACCATGGAGCAGAAGCTGA
TCTCCGAGGAGGACCTGGGATCCCCGGCTGCCATCCGGAAGAAACTGGTGATTGTTGGTGATGGAGCCTG
TGGAAAGACATGCTTGCTCATAGTTAACAGCAAGGACCAGTTCCCAGAGGTGTATGTGCCCACAGTGTTT
GAGAACTATGTGGCAGATATCGAGGTGGATGGAAAGCAGGTAGAGTTGGCTTTGTGGGACACAGCTGGGC
TGGAAGATTATGATCGCCTGAGGCCCCTCTCCTACCCAGATACCGATGTTATACTGATGTGTTTTTCCAT
CGACAGCCCTGATAGTTTAGAAAACATCCCAGAAAAGTGGACCCCAGAAGTCAAGCATTTCTGTCCCAAC
GTGCCCATCATCCTGGTTGGGAATAAGAAGGATCTTCGGAATGATGAGCACACAAGGCGGGAGCTAGCCA
AGATGAAGCAGGAGCCGGTGAAACCTGAAGAAGGCAGAGATATGGCAAACAGGATTGGCGCTTTTGGGTA
CATGGAGTGTTCAGCAAAGACCAAAGATGGAGTGAGAGAGGTTTTTGAAATGGCTACGAGAGCTGCTCTG
CAAGCTAGACGTGGGAAGAAAAAATCTGGGTGCCTTGTCTTGTGAAAGCTGGGAATTCCTGCAGAAGCTT
GGCCGCCATGGCCCAACTTGTTTATTGCAGCTTTATATGGTTTACAATAAAGCAATAGCATCACAAATTT
CACAAATAAAG
