[The description below was written by a language model from this plasmid's Addgene catalogue record.]
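Description:
pRK5myc RhoA L63 is a mammalian expression plasmid built on the pRK5-myc backbone (about 4.75 kb without insert) that carries a roughly 600 bp human RHOA coding sequence. It is maintained in E. coli as a high-copy plasmid under ampicillin selection. The insert sits between BamHI and EcoRI sites, both of which were preserved, so the RhoA open reading frame is fused in frame to a myc epitope tag supplied by the backbone at the N terminus. The tag allows the expressed protein to be detected and distinguished from endogenous RhoA with anti-myc antibodies. The record does not state the promoter driving expression or list other regulatory elements, although an SP6 primer site lies upstream of the insert and is used for sequencing.

The RhoA sequence carries the Q63L substitution, which the depositor describes as producing constitutively activated Rho. Mutations at this catalytic glutamine in Rho-family GTPases impair GTP hydrolysis and so hold the protein in its active, GTP-bound state. The sequence also contains a second change, F25N, which was noted to greatly improve expression of the protein in E. coli. According to the depositor, its only known possible consequence is a negative effect on RhoA signalling to DGK1 kinase, with no other discrepancies seen in activity or protein interactions. The construct is suited to expressing tagged, active RhoA in mammalian cells to study Rho-dependent processes. The associated work concerned Rho GTPase control of polarity, protrusion and adhesion during cell movement.
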