Addgene plasmid #15900: pRK5myc RhoA L63
Depositing lab: Alan Hall. Depositing organization: University College London. Publication: Rho GTPases control polarity, protrusion, and adhesion during cell movement. Nobes CD, Hall A. J Cell Biol. 1999 Mar 22. 144(6):1235-44. 10.1083/jcb.144.6.1235 PubMed 10087266.
Backbone
  Vector backbone: pRK5-myc
  Backbone size w/o insert (bp): 4750
  Vector type: Mammalian Expression
Growth in bacteria
  Bacterial resistance: Ampicillin, 100 μg/mL
  Growth temperature: 37°C
  Growth strain: DH5alpha
  Copy number: High Copy
Gene/Insert
  Gene/Insert name: RhoA (alt name: A isoform of Rho)
  Species: H. sapiens (human)
  Insert size (bp): 600
  Mutation: Q63L
  Entrez Gene: RHOA (a.k.a. ARH12, ARHA, EDFAOB, RHO12, RHOH12)
  Tag / fusion protein: myc (N terminal on backbone)
  Cloning method: Restriction Enzyme; 5′ cloning site BamHI (not destroyed); 3′ cloning site EcoRI (not destroyed)
  Sequencing primers: 5′ SP6
Resource information
  A portion of this plasmid was derived from a plasmid made by: Richard Axel, Columbia
Terms and licenses: Academic/Nonprofit Terms; Industry Terms: Not Available to Industry
Depositor comments: Constitutively activated Rho. There is an additional F25N mutation in the sequence. This change greatly facilitated expression of the protein in E.coli. The only known effect of this mutation may be negatively affect the transduction of RhoA signaling to DGK1 kinase. Otherwise the depositing lab have never found any discrepancies with other published work on activity or protein interactions.
How to cite: pRK5myc RhoA L63 was a gift from Alan Hall (Addgene plasmid # 15900 ; http://n2t.net/addgene:15900 ; RRID:Addgene_15900)
